Addgene plasmid #102713: pMA_Auxiliary 4B
Purpose: Provides the End-to-End linker 4B which assists Level 2 cloning in Mobius Assembly
Depositing lab: Naomi Nakayama. Depositing organization: University of Edinburgh. Publication: Mobius Assembly: A versatile Golden-Gate framework towards universal DNA assembly. Andreou AI, Nakayama N. PLoS One. 2018 Jan 2;13(1):e0189892. doi: 10.1371/journal.pone.0189892. eCollection 2018. PubMed 29293531.
Backbone
  Vector backbone: derived from pSB1K3
  Backbone manufacturer: Self-made
  Backbone size w/o insert (bp): 2267
  Total vector size (bp): 2195
  Vector type: Synthetic Biology
Growth in bacteria
  Bacterial resistance: Kanamycin, 50 μg/mL
  Growth temperature: 37°C
  Growth strain: DH5alpha
  Copy number: High Copy
Gene/Insert
  Gene/Insert name: Linker sequence
  Species: Synthetic
  Insert size (bp): 72
  Cloning method: Restriction Enzyme; 5′ cloning site EcoRI (not destroyed); 3′ cloning site PstI (not destroyed)
  Sequencing primers: 5′ tgccacctgacgtctaagaa; 3′ attaccgcctttgagtgagc
Terms and licenses: Academic/Nonprofit Terms; Industry Terms: Not Available to Industry
How to cite: pMA_Auxiliary 4B was a gift from Naomi Nakayama (Addgene plasmid # 102713 ; http://n2t.net/addgene:102713 ; RRID:Addgene_102713)
