[The description below was written by a language model from this plasmid's Addgene catalogue record and pLannotate feature annotations shown in this document.]
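Description:
pMA_Auxiliary 4B is a small, high-copy bacterial helper plasmid from the Mobius Assembly toolkit, a Golden Gate-style framework for hierarchical DNA assembly. It is built on a self-made derivative of the BioBrick vector pSB1K3 and is classed as a synthetic biology vector. It replicates in E. coli from a ColE1/pUC-type origin. Selection is by kanamycin, through an aph(3')-Ia aminoglycoside phosphotransferase gene that the annotation places directly downstream of a cat gene promoter and upstream of a phage lambda t0 terminator. Two more annotated terminators, a his operon terminator and a putative bacterial terminator, lie on either side of the unannotated stretch that spans the sequence junction. This matches the pSB1K3 design, in which terminators insulate the cloning region from backbone transcription.

The payload is a 72 bp synthetic linker cloned between EcoRI and PstI sites, both of which are retained. The record calls it the End-to-End linker 4B and says it assists Level 2 cloning in Mobius Assembly, the stage at which several lower-level units are joined into a larger construct. The record does not explain how the linker works or which restriction sites or overhangs it carries. The feature table does not annotate the linker, and there is no expression cassette, reporter or tag, so the plasmid acts purely as a donor of a short assembly part.

The catalogue sizes are inconsistent. The total vector size is listed as 2,195 bp and the backbone without insert as 2,267 bp, while the sequenced record is 2,267 nt long.
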