Features (pLannotate 1.2.2; 6 found; start..end, strand, type, name):
      1..58      +  terminator     his operon terminator: This putative transcriptin terminator from the E. coli his operon has a 2-bp deletion introduced during synthesis. Its efficiency has not been determined.
    253..841     -  rep_origin     ori: high-copy-number ColE1/pMB1/pBR322/pUC origin of replication
   1024..1118    -  terminator     lambda t0 terminator: transcription terminator from phage lambda
   1139..1954    -  CDS            KanR: aminoglycoside phosphotransferase; aph(3')-Ia; confers resistance to kanamycin in bacteria or G418 (Geneticin®) in eukaryotes
   1955..2052    -  promoter       cat promoter: promoter of the E. coli cat gene encoding chloramphenicol acetyltransferase
   2138..2181    -  terminator     bacterial terminator: putative bacterial transcription terminator
>Addgene plasmid #102713 | pMA_Auxiliary 4B | addgene full sequence | sequence record 201184 | Addgene NGS Result
TCCGGCAAAAAAGGGCAAGGTGTCACCACCCTGCCCTTTTTCTTTAAAACCGAAAAGATTACTTCGCGTT
ATGCAGGCTTCCTCGCTCACTGACTCGCTGCGCTCGGTCGTTCGGCTGCGGCGAGCGGTATCAGCTCACT
CAAAGGCGGTAATACGGTTATCCACAGAATCAGGGGATAACGCAGGAAAGAACATGTGAGCAAAAGGCCA
GCAAAAGGCCAGGAACCGTAAAAAGGCCGCGTTGCTGGCGTTTTTCCACAGGCTCCGCCCCCCTGACGAG
CATCACAAAAATCGACGCTCAAGTCAGAGGTGGCGAAACCCGACAGGACTATAAAGATACCAGGCGTTTC
CCCCTGGAAGCTCCCTCGTGCGCTCTCCTGTTCCGACCCTGCCGCTTACCGGATACCTGTCCGCCTTTCT
CCCTTCGGGAAGCGTGGCGCTTTCTCATAGCTCACGCTGTAGGTATCTCAGTTCGGTGTAGGTCGTTCGC
TCCAAGCTGGGCTGTGTGCACGAACCCCCCGTTCAGCCCGACCGCTGCGCCTTATCCGGTAACTATCGTC
TTGAGTCCAACCCGGTAAGACACGACTTATCGCCACTGGCAGCAGCCACTGGTAACAGGATTAGCAGAGC
GAGGTATGTAGGCGGTGCTACAGAGTTCTTGAAGTGGTGGCCTAACTACGGCTACACTAGAAGAACAGTA
TTTGGTATCTGCGCTCTGCTGAAGCCAGTTACCTTCGGAAAAAGAGTTGGTAGCTCTTGATCCGGCAAAC
AAACCACCGCTGGTAGCGGTGGTTTTTTTGTTTGCAAGCAGCAGATTACGCGCAGAAAAAAAGGATCTCA
AGAAGATCCTTTGATCTTTTCTACGGGGTCTGACGCTCAGTGGAACGAAAACTCACGTTAAGGGATTTTG
GTCATGAGATTATCAAAAAGGATCTTCACCTAGATCCTTTTAAATTAAAAATGAAGTTTTAAATCAATCT
AAAGTATATATGAGTAAACTTGGTCTGACAGCTCGAGGCTTGGATTCTCACCAATAAAAAACGCCCGGCG
GCAACCGAGCGTTCTGAACAAATCCAGATGGAGTTCTGAGGTCATTACTGGATCTATCAACAGGAGTCCA
AGCGAGCTCGATATCAAATTAGAAAAACTCATCGAGCATCAAATGAAACTGCAATTTATTCATATCAGGA
TTATCAATACCATATTTTTGAAAAAGCCGTTTCTGTAATGAAGGAGAAAACTCACCGAGGCAGTTCCATA
GGATGGCAAGATCCTGGTATCGGTCTGCGATTCCGACTCGTCCAACATCAATACAACCTATTAATTTCCC
CTCGTCAAAAATAAGGTTATCAAGTGAGAAATCACCATGAGTGACGACTGAATCCGGTGAGAATGGCAAA
AGTTTATGCATTTCTTTCCAGACTTGTTCAACAGGCCAGCCATTACGCTCGTCATCAAAATCACTCGCAT
CAACCAAACCGTTATTCATTCGTGATTGCGCCTGAGCGAGACGAAATACGCGATCGCTGTTAAAAGGACA
ATTACAAACAGGAATCGAATGCAACCGGCGCAGGAACACTGCCAGCGCATCAACAATATTTTCACCTGAA
TCAGGATATTCTTCTAATACCTGGAATGCTGTTTTCCCTGGGATCGCAGTGGTGAGTAACCATGCATCAT
CAGGAGTACGGATAAAATGCTTGATGGTCGGAAGAGGCATAAATTCCGTCAGCCAGTTTAGTCTGACCAT
CTCATCTGTAACATCATTGGCAACGCTACCTTTGCCATGTTTCAGAAACAACTCTGGCGCATCGGGCTTC
CCATACAATCGGTAGATTGTCGCACCTGATTGCCCGACATTATCGCGAGCCCATTTATACCCATATAAAT
CAGCATCCATGTTGGAATTTAATCGCGGCCTTGAGCAAGACGTTTCCCGTTGAATATGGCTCATTTTAGC
TTCCTTAGCTCCTGAAAATCTCGATAACTCAAAAAATACGCCCGGTAGTGATCTTATTTCATTATGGTGA
AAGTTGGAACCTCTTACGTGCCCGATCAACTCGAGTGCCACCTGACGTCTAAGAAACCATTATTATCATG
ACATTAACCTATAAAAATAGGCGTATCACGAGGCAGAATTTCAGATAAAAAAAATCCTTAGCTTTCGCTA
AGGATGATTTCTGGAATTCCACCTGCATATCGCTGTCAAGAGACCGTATGAGGTGGATGGTGTGCTGCGT
GGCCAAACCCATATGCAGGTGCTGCAG
